>Addgene plasmid #25512 | LOC201475 | depositor partial sequence | sequence record 11916 | Author sequence
CCGCGTCCCGCAGATTTCAAGCTGCAAGTGATTATCATTGGTTCACGTGGTGTTGGTAAAACCTCTCTGA
TGGAACGTTTTACGGATGATACTTTCTGTGAAGCTTGTAAAAGTACAGTAGGTGTTGATTTTAAAATCAA
AACTGTAGAACTGCGTGGTAAAAAAATTCGTCTGCAAATCTGGGATACAGCAGGTCAAGAACGTTTCAAT
TCAATTACTTCTGCTTATTACCGTAGTGCAAAAGGCATCATTCTCGTCTATGACATAACCAAGAAGGAGA
CGTTTGACGACTTACCAAAGTGGATGAAAATGATAGACAAGTACGCGAGCGAGGACGCCGAGTTGCTTCT
CGTGGGCAACAAATTAGATTGCGAGACCGATCGCGAGATTACGCGCCAGCAGGGCGAGAAATTCGCGCAG
CAGATCACCGGCATGCGCTTTTGCGAAGCCTCGGCGAAGGACAATTTCAACGTCGATGAGATATTTTTGA
AACTTGTGGACGATATCCTCAAAAAGATG
