>Addgene plasmid #25512 | LOC201475 | addgene partial sequence | sequence record 31494 | 25512 with T7
TTTAAGAAGGAGATATACCATGGGCAGCAGCCATCATCATCATCATCACAGCAGCGGCCTGGTTCCGCGT
GGTAGTCCGCGTCCCGCANATTTCAAGCTGCAAGTGATTATCATTGGTTCACGTGGTGTTGGTAAAACCT
CTCTGATGGAACGTTTTACGGATGATACTTTCTGTGAAGCTTGTAAAAGTACAGTAGGTGTTGATTTTAA
AATCAAAACTGTAGAACTGCGTGGTAAAAAAATTCGTCTGCAAATCTGGGATACAGCANGTCAAGAACGT
TTCAATTCANTTACTTCTGCTTATTACCGTAGTGCAAAAGGCATCATTCTCGTCTATGACATAACCAAGA
AGGAGACGTTTGACGACTTACCAAAGTGGATGAAAATGATAGACAAGTACGCGAGCGAGGACGCCGAGTT
GCTTCTCGTGGGCAACAAATTAGATTGCGAGACCGATCGCGAGATTACGCGCCAGCAGGGCGAGAAATTC
GCGCAGCAGATCACCGGCATGCGCTTTTGCGAAGCCTCNGCGAAGGACAATTTCANCGTCGATGAGATAT
TTTTGAAACTTGTGGACGATATCCTCAAAAAGATGTGATGACGAAGCTTGCGGCCGCACTCGAGCACCAC
CACCACCACCACTGA
