[The description below was written by a language model from this plasmid's Addgene catalogue record.]
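Description:
LOC201475 is a bacterial expression plasmid built on pET28a-LIC, a ligation-independent-cloning derivative of the pET28a vector produced by a structural genomics consortium. The backbone is listed at 7328 bp without insert, is maintained at low copy number in a standard E. coli cloning strain, and is selected with kanamycin. The record does not explicitly list the promoter or the origin of replication. However, the recommended sequencing primers (T7 forward and T7 terminator) fit the usual pET arrangement, in which the insert lies between a T7 promoter and T7 terminator and is expressed in E. coli hosts that supply T7 RNA polymerase.

The insert is a 519 bp fragment of the human gene LOC201475, also annotated as a RAB12-like protein, with the aliases FLJ45927 and MGC104724. It carries an N-terminal His tag, which allows the recombinant protein to be purified by immobilised metal affinity chromatography. The stated purpose is bacterial expression for structure determination, and the record cautions that the insert may not be the full open reading frame. This is typical of structural genomics constructs, which are often trimmed to a well-behaved, crystallisable domain. The depositor links the construct to a Protein Data Bank structure entry (2IL1), indicating that this or a closely related construct yielded a solved structure. The exact residue boundaries are not given, and no feature table was supplied. The plasmid is best suited to producing tagged recombinant protein for crystallography, biophysical characterisation, or biochemical study of this small Rab-family GTPase-like protein.
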