Addgene plasmid #25512: LOC201475
Purpose: Bacterial expression for structure determination; may not be full ORF
Depositing lab: Cheryl Arrowsmith. Depositing organization: University of Toronto.
Backbone
  Vector backbone: pET28a-LIC
  Backbone manufacturer: SGC
  Backbone size w/o insert (bp): 7328
  Vector type: Bacterial Expression
Growth in bacteria
  Bacterial resistance: Kanamycin, 50 μg/mL
  Growth temperature: 37°C
  Growth strain: DH5alpha
  Copy number: Low Copy
Gene/Insert
  Gene/Insert name: LOC201475 (alt names: PDB: 2IL1; RAB12 like protein; FLJ45927, MGC104724)
  Species: H. sapiens (human)
  Insert size (bp): 519
  Tag / fusion protein: His (N terminal on insert)
  Cloning method: Restriction Enzyme
  Sequencing primers: 5′ T7; 3′ T7-term
Terms and licenses: Academic/Nonprofit Terms; Industry Terms: Not Available to Industry
Depositor comments: PDB: 2IL1
How to cite: LOC201475 was a gift from Cheryl Arrowsmith (Addgene plasmid # 25512 ; http://n2t.net/addgene:25512 ; RRID:Addgene_25512)
